Addgene plasmid #192715: pDONR221-hmgn6
Purpose: Gateway entry vector encoding zebrafish hmgn6
Depositing lab: Summer Thyme. Depositing organization: University of Alabama at Birmingham.
Backbone
  Vector backbone: pDONR221
  Backbone manufacturer: Invitrogen
  Vector type: Gateway Entry Vector
Growth in bacteria
  Bacterial resistance: Kanamycin, 50 μg/mL
  Growth temperature: 37°C
  Growth strain: DH5alpha
  Copy number: High Copy
Gene/Insert
  Gene/Insert name: hmgn6
  Species: D. rerio (zebrafish)
  Insert size (bp): 282
  Entrez Gene: hmgn6 (a.k.a. fb06f03, fb55f05, si:dkeyp-86f7.3, wu:fb55f05)
  Promoter: None
  Cloning method: Gateway Cloning
  Sequencing primers: 5′ M13 forward; 3′ M13 reverse
Terms and licenses: Academic/Nonprofit Terms; Industry Terms: Not Available to Industry
Depositor comments: cDNA encodes NP_001154808.1; homolog of human HMGN1
How to cite: pDONR221-hmgn6 was a gift from Summer Thyme (Addgene plasmid # 192715 ; http://n2t.net/addgene:192715 ; RRID:Addgene_192715)
