[The description below was written by a language model from this plasmid's Addgene catalogue record and pLannotate feature annotations shown in this document.]
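Description:
pDONR221-hmgn6 is a Gateway entry clone built on the Invitrogen pDONR221 backbone, carrying the coding sequence of zebrafish (Danio rerio) hmgn6. The sequenced plasmid is small, about 2.8 kb, and is maintained in E. coli through a high-copy ColE1/pUC-type origin of replication, with selection by a kanamycin resistance gene (aminoglycoside phosphotransferase). Upstream of the cloning region sit the rrnB T1 and T2 transcription terminators, which insulate the insert from read-through transcription originating in the backbone. Short lacI and lacZα fragments are backbone remnants with no functional role.

The 282 bp insert lies between attL1 and attL2, the recombination sites produced when an attB-flanked PCR product is recombined into the donor vector. The automated annotation labels this open reading frame as a fragment homologous to a chicken HMG-14A nucleosome-binding protein. This is a similarity hit rather than a conflict, since the depositor describes the cDNA as zebrafish hmgn6, a homolog of human HMGN1 in the high-mobility-group nucleosome-binding family. The record lists no promoter for the insert, as expected for an entry clone. The only promoter annotated is a T7 promoter just outside attL2, on the opposite strand and so oriented toward the insert in the antisense direction. No tags or reporters are annotated.

The plasmid is not an expression construct in itself. It serves as a shuttle, with an LR Clonase reaction transferring the hmgn6 coding sequence in a defined orientation into any attR-containing destination vector, which then supplies the promoter, tags and other elements needed for a given experiment. The record does not specify particular downstream applications.
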