Features (pLannotate 1.2.2; 10 found; start..end, strand, type, name):
    121..213     +  CDS            lacI (fragment): lac repressor; lacI; The lac repressor binds to the lac operator to inhibit transcription in E. coli. This inhibition can be relieved by adding lactose or isopropyl-β-D-thiogalactopyranoside (IPTG).
    268..295     -  terminator     rrnB T2 terminator: transcription terminator T2 from the E. coli rrnB gene
    427..470     +  terminator     rrnB T1 terminator: Escherichia coli rrnB; transcription terminator T1 from the E. coli rrnB gene
    517..553     -  CDS            lacZα (fragment): LacZα fragment of β-galactosidase; lacZ fragment
    569..668     +  protein_bind   attL1: mutant version of attL; recombination site for the Gateway® LR reaction LR Clonase™
    686..964     +  CDS            HM14A_CHICK (fragment): Protein inferred from homology: Swiss-Prot protein existence level 3. Binds to the inner side of the nucleosomal DNA thus altering the interaction between the DNA and the histone octamer. May be involved in the process which maintains transcribable genes in a unique chromatin conformation. From Gallus gallus (Chicken).
    969..1068    -  protein_bind   attL2: mutant version of attL; recombination site for the Gateway® LR reaction LR Clonase™
   1086..1104    -  promoter       T7 promoter: promoter for bacteriophage T7 RNA polymerase
   1238..2047    +  CDS            KanR: aminoglycoside phosphotransferase; aph(3')-Ia; confers resistance to kanamycin in bacteria or G418 (Geneticin®) in eukaryotes
   2194..2782    +  rep_origin     ori: high-copy-number ColE1/pMB1/pBR322/pUC origin of replication
>Addgene plasmid #192715 | pDONR221-hmgn6 | addgene full sequence | sequence record 377314 | Addgene NGS Result
CTTTCCTGCGTTATCCCCTGATTCTGTGGATAACCGTATTACCGCCTTTGAGTGAGCTGATACCGCTCGC
CGCAGCCGAACGACCGAGCGCAGCGAGTCAGTGAGCGAGGAAGCGGAAGAGCGCCCAATACGCAAACCGC
CTCTCCCCGCGCGTTGGCCGATTCATTAATGCAGCTGGCACGACAGGTTTCCCGACTGGAAAGCGGGCAG
TGAGCGCAACGCAATTAATACGCGTACCGCTAGCCAGGAAGAGTTTGTAGAAACGCAAAAAGGCCATCCG
TCAGGATGGCCTTCTGCTTAGTTTGATGCCTGGCAGTTTATGGCGGGCGTCCTGCCCGCCACCCTCCGGG
CCGTTGCTTCACAACGTTCAAATCCGCTCCCGGCGGATTTGTCCTACTCAGGAGAGCGTTCACCGACAAA
CAACAGATAAAACGAAAGGCCCAGTCTTCCGACTGAGCCTTTCGTTTTATTTGATGCCTGGCAGTTCCCT
ACTCTCGCGTTAACGCTAGCATGGATGTTTTCCCAGTCACGACGTTGTAAAACGACGGCCAGTCTTAAGC
TCGGGCCCCAAATAATGATTTTATTTTGACTGATAGTGACCTGTTCGTTGCAACAAATTGATGAGCAATG
CTTTTTTATAATGCCAACTTTGTACAAAAAAGCAGGCTTCGAAGGAGATACCACCATGCCTAAAAGAAAG
AGAGCCGATGGAGAAGCAAAGGATGAGCCTCAGAGGAGATCTGCACGGTTATCAGCAAGACCAGCTCCTG
CGAAGGCTGAACCCAAATCAAAAAAGACGGCTAAGAAAGACAAAGCTGTTAAAAAGGAGGATAAAAAGAC
CAAGGTGAAGGCCAAGGAGACCTCAGAGTCTGCAGCCAATGAGGAAAACCATTCCGAGAATGGAGACGCA
AAGACCAATGCGGTTGCGAAGACTAACAAAGAAGCGAAGGAAGCAAAGTCCGAGTAGGACCCAGCTTTCT
TGTACAAAGTTGGCATTATAAGAAAGCATTGCTTATCAATTTGTTGCAACGAACAGGTCACTATCAGTCA
AAATAAAATCATTATTTGCCATCCAGCTGATATCCCCTATAGTGAGTCGTATTACATGGTCATAGCTGTT
TCCTGGCAGCTCTGGCCCGTGTCTCAAAATCTCTGATGTTACATTGCACAAGATAAAAATATATCATCAT
GAACAATAAAACTGTCTGCTTACATAAACAGTAATACAAGGGGTGTTATGAGCCATATTCAACGGGAAAC
GTCGAGGCCGCGATTAAATTCCAACATGGATGCTGATTTATATGGGTATAAATGGGCTCGCGATAATGTC
GGGCAATCAGGTGCGACAATCTATCGCTTGTATGGGAAGCCCGATGCGCCAGAGTTGTTTCTGAAACATG
GCAAAGGTAGCGTTGCCAATGATGTTACAGATGAGATGGTCAGACTAAACTGGCTGACGGAATTTATGCC
TCTTCCGACCATCAAGCATTTTATCCGTACTCCTGATGATGCATGGTTACTCACCACTGCGATCCCCGGA
AAAACAGCATTCCAGGTATTAGAAGAATATCCTGATTCAGGTGAAAATATTGTTGATGCGCTGGCAGTGT
TCCTGCGCCGGTTGCATTCGATTCCTGTTTGTAATTGTCCTTTTAACAGCGATCGCGTATTTCGTCTCGC
TCAGGCGCAATCACGAATGAATAACGGTTTGGTTGATGCGAGTGATTTTGATGACGAGCGTAATGGCTGG
CCTGTTGAACAAGTCTGGAAAGAAATGCATAAACTTTTGCCATTCTCACCGGATTCAGTCGTCACTCATG
GTGATTTCTCACTTGATAACCTTATTTTTGACGAGGGGAAATTAATAGGTTGTATTGATGTTGGACGAGT
CGGAATCGCAGACCGATACCAGGATCTTGCCATCCTATGGAACTGCCTCGGTGAGTTTTCTCCTTCATTA
CAGAAACGGCTTTTTCAAAAATATGGTATTGATAATCCTGATATGAATAAATTGCAGTTTCATTTGATGC
TCGATGAGTTTTTCTAATCAGAATTGGTTAATTGGTTGTAACACTGGCAGAGCATTACGCTGACTTGACG
GGACGGCGCAAGCTCATGACCAAAATCCCTTAACGTGAGTTACGCGTCGTTCCACTGAGCGTCAGACCCC
GTAGAAAAGATCAAAGGATCTTCTTGAGATCCTTTTTTTCTGCGCGTAATCTGCTGCTTGCAAACAAAAA
AACCACCGCTACCAGCGGTGGTTTGTTTGCCGGATCAAGAGCTACCAACTCTTTTTCCGAAGGTAACTGG
CTTCAGCAGAGCGCAGATACCAAATACTGTTCTTCTAGTGTAGCCGTAGTTAGGCCACCACTTCAAGAAC
TCTGTAGCACCGCCTACATACCTCGCTCTGCTAATCCTGTTACCAGTGGCTGCTGCCAGTGGCGATAAGT
CGTGTCTTACCGGGTTGGACTCAAGACGATAGTTACCGGATAAGGCGCAGCGGTCGGGCTGAACGGGGGG
TTCGTGCACACAGCCCAGCTTGGAGCGAACGACCTACACCGAACTGAGATACCTACAGCGTGAGCTATGA
GAAAGCGCCACGCTTCCCGAAGGGAGAAAGGCGGACAGGTATCCGGTAAGCGGCAGGGTCGGAACAGGAG
AGCGCACGAGGGAGCTTCCAGGGGGAAACGCCTGGTATCTTTATAGTCCTGTCGGGTTTCGCCACCTCTG
ACTTGAGCGTCGATTTTTGTGATGCTCGTCAGGGGGGCGGAGCCTATGGAAAAACGCCAGCAACGCGGCC
TTTTTACGGTTCCTGGCCTTTTGCTGGCCTTTTGCTCACATGTT
